Addgene plasmid #48303: Gal1/10 Trp S. cerevisiae expression vector (12TRP-U)
Purpose: (Empty Backbone)
Depositing lab: Scott Gradia. Depositing organization: University of California, Berkeley.
Backbone
  Vector backbone: pRS424
  Backbone size (bp): 6559
  Vector type: NA
Growth in bacteria
  Bacterial resistance: Ampicillin, 100 μg/mL
  Growth temperature: 37°C
  Growth strain: XL1 Blue
  Copy number: High Copy
Gene/Insert
  Gene/Insert name: None
Terms and licenses: Academic/Nonprofit Terms; Industry Terms: Not Available to Industry
Depositor comments: Note: The full plasmid sequence displayed here is theoretical and may not be entirely accurate. Addgene's quality control sequencing has identified some discrepancies with the sequence, but they do not impact the plasmid's function. This plasmid is a LIC-adapted S. cerevisiae vector. It uses the same PCR primer tags as with most of our other vectors, so one PCR product can be inserted into many different vectors at once. This vector can complement Trp auxotrophy. Add the following tags to your PCR primers: Note: You must add an ATG to the beginning of your open reading frame. LICvBac Forward Tag TACTTCCAATCCAATCG LicV1 Reverse Tag TTATCCACTTCCAATGTTATTA Linearize this plasmid with SspI and gel purify the product, then T4-treat with dGTP. For the PCR product, T4-treat with dCTP. Series 12 vectors are galactose inducible (using the Gal 1/10 promoter). The plasmids are cloned and propagated in E. coli. Plasmids are available to complement the Ade, Trp, or Ura auxotrophies. The Ade, Trp, and Ura plasmids can co-exist in the same yeast cell with no compatibility issues. We have successfully expressed 3 proteins from these 3 plasmids in the same strain (BCY123: Ade-, Trp-, Ura-). For more information, please see our website: http://qb3.berkeley.edu/qb3/macrolab/
How to cite: Gal1/10 Trp S. cerevisiae expression vector (12TRP-U) was a gift from Scott Gradia (Addgene plasmid # 48303 ; http://n2t.net/addgene:48303 ; RRID:Addgene_48303)
