[The description below was written by a language model from this plasmid's Addgene catalogue record and pLannotate feature annotations shown in this document.]
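Description:
Gal1/10 Trp S. cerevisiae expression vector (12TRP-U) is an empty yeast–E. coli shuttle backbone derived from pRS424, intended for galactose-inducible protein expression in Saccharomyces cerevisiae. In bacteria it is maintained at high copy through a ColE1/pUC-type origin and selected with ampicillin via the β-lactamase gene. In yeast it replicates episomally from the 2μ origin and is selected through the TRP1 marker, driven by its own promoter, which complements tryptophan auxotrophy. The annotation also picks up pBluescript-type remnants typical of the pRS series: the lac promoter/operator region, a T3 promoter, fragments of the multiple cloning site and a partial f1 origin. Short hits to lacI, rop, bom and an Arabidopsis UDP-glucose epimerase are fragments only; the epimerase match sits next to the promoter and may simply reflect flanking GAL-region sequence, although the record does not say so.

The functional payload is the divergent GAL1,10 promoter, regulated by Gal4, which allows expression of an inserted open reading frame to be switched on with galactose. No insert is present. The vector is adapted for ligation-independent cloning: it is linearised at a defined site and treated with T4 polymerase to expose overhangs that anneal to matching tags added to a PCR product. These tags are shared with the depositor's other vectors, so one amplicon can go into many backbones. The user must supply the start codon, and no fusion tag is annotated in the feature table. It belongs to a series with Ade, Trp and Ura markers that can coexist in one cell, and the depositor reports co-expressing three proteins this way. The deposited sequence is theoretical, with minor discrepancies seen in quality-control sequencing that are said not to affect function.
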