Features (pLannotate 1.2.2; 19 found; start..end, strand, type, name):
     13..117     +  promoter       AmpR promoter: bla
    118..978     +  CDS            AmpR: β-lactamase; bla; confers resistance to ampicillin, carbenicillin, and related antibiotics
   1149..1737    +  rep_origin     ori: high-copy-number ColE1/pMB1/pBR322/pUC origin of replication
   1920..2012    +  CDS            lacI (fragment): lac repressor; lacI; The lac repressor binds to the lac operator to inhibit transcription in E. coli. This inhibition can be relieved by adding lactose or isopropyl-β-D-thiogalactopyranoside (IPTG).
   2025..2046    +  protein_bind   CAP binding site: CAP binding activates transcription in the presence of cAMP. E. coli catabolite activator protein
   2061..2091    +  promoter       lac promoter: promoter for the E. coli lac operon
   2099..2115    +  protein_bind   lac operator: The lac repressor binds to the lac operator to inhibit transcription in E. coli. This inhibition can be relieved by adding lactose or isopropyl-β-D-thiogalactopyranoside (IPTG). lac repressor encoded by lacI
   2160..2178    +  promoter       T3 promoter: promoter for bacteriophage T3 RNA polymerase
   2191..2231    +  misc_feature   MCS (fragment): pBluescript multiple cloning site
   2317..2367    +  misc_feature   MCS (fragment): pBluescript multiple cloning site
   2351..2476    -  CDS            UGE2 (fragment): UGE2_ARATH - Experimental evidence at protein level: Swiss-Prot protein existence level 1. Catalyzes the interconversion between UDP-glucose and UDP- galactose. Cooperates with UGE3 in pollen development and with UGE4 in cell wall carbohydrate biosynthesis and growth. From Arabidopsis thaliana (Mouse-ear cress).
   2518..3182    +  promoter       GAL1,10 promoter: GAL1 and GAL10 genes of S. cerevisiae; divergent inducible promoter, regulated by Gal4
   3605..3934    +  rep_origin     f1 ori (fragment) (sequence partly withheld): f1 bacteriophage origin of replication; arrow indicates direction of (+) strand synthesis
   3935..3986    -  misc_feature   bom (fragment): basis of mobility region from pBR322
   4037..4711    -  CDS            TRP1: phosphoribosylanthranilate isomerase, required for tryptophan biosynthesis; S. cerevisiae TRP1; yeast auxotrophic marker
   4712..4992    -  promoter       TRP1 promoter: S. cerevisiae TRP1
   4993..5042    -  misc_feature   bom (fragment): basis of mobility region from pBR322
   5144..5179    -  CDS            rop (fragment): Rop protein, which maintains plasmids at low copy number; rop
   5247..6589    +  rep_origin     2μ ori: yeast 2μ plasmid origin of replication
>Addgene plasmid #48303 | Gal1/10 Trp S. cerevisiae expression vector (12TRP-U) | depositor full sequence | sequence record 73686 | Gal1/10 Trp S. cerevisiae expression vector (12TRP-U) sequence 6603 bps
CGGGGAAATGTGCGCGGAACCCCTATTTGTTTATTTTTCTAAATACATTCAAATATGTATCCGCTCATGA
GACAATAACCCTGATAAATGCTTCAATAAAATTGAAAAAGGAAGAGTATGAGTATTCAACATTTCCGTGT
CGCCCTTATTCCCTTTTTTGCGGCATTTTGCCTTCCTGTTTTTGCTCACCCAGAAACGCTGGTGAAAGTA
AAAGATGCTGAAGATCAGTTGGGTGCACGAGTGGGTTACATCGAACTGGATCTCAACAGCGGTAAGATCC
TTGAGAGTTTTCGCCCCGAAGAACGTTTTCCAATGATGAGCACTTTTAAAGTTCTGCTATGTGGCGCGGT
ATTATCCCGTATTGACGCCGGGCAAGAGCAACTCGGTCGCCGCATACACTATTCTCAGAATGACTTGGTT
GAGTACTCACCAGTCACAGAAAAGCATCTTACGGATGGCATGACAGTAAGAGAATTATGCAGTGCTGCCA
TAACCATGAGTGATAACACTGCGGCCAACTTACTTCTGACAACGATCGGAGGACCGAAGGAGCTAACCGC
TTTTTTGCACAACATGGGGGATCATGTAACTCGCCTTGATCGTTGGGAACCGGAGCTGAATGAAGCCATA
CCAAACGACGAGCGTGACACCACGATGCCTGTAGCAATGGCAACAACGTTGCGCAAACTATTAACTGGCG
AACTACTTACTCTAGCTTCCCGGCAACAATTAATAGACTGGATGGAGGCGGATAAAGTTGCAGGACCACT
TCTGCGCTCGGCCCTTCCGGCTGGCTGGTTTATTGCTGATAAATCTGGAGCCGGTGAGCGTGGGTCTCGC
GGTATCATTGCAGCACTGGGGCCAGATGGTAAGCCCTCCCGTATCGTAGTTATCTACACGACGGGGAGTC
AGGCAACTATGGATGAACGAAATAGACAGATCGCTGAGATAGGTGCCTCACTGATTAAGCATTGGTAACT
GTCAGACCAAGTTTACTCATATATACTTTAGATTGATTTAAAACTTCATTTTTAATTTAAAAGGATCTAG
GTGAAGATCCTTTTTGATAATCTCATGACCAAAATCCCTTAACGTGAGTTTTCGTTCCACTGAGCGTCAG
ACCCCGTAGAAAAGATCAAAGGATCTTCTTGAGATCCTTTTTTTCTGCGCGTAATCTGCTGCTTGCAAAC
AAAAAAACCACCGCTACCAGCGGTGGTTTGTTTGCCGGATCAAGAGCTACCAACTCTTTTTCCGAAGGTA
ACTGGCTTCAGCAGAGCGCAGATACCAAATACTGTCCTTCTAGTGTAGCCGTAGTTAGGCCACCACTTCA
AGAACTCTGTAGCACCGCCTACATACCTCGCTCTGCTAATCCTGTTACCAGTGGCTGCTGCCAGTGGCGA
TAAGTCGTGTCTTACCGGGTTGGACTCAAGACGATAGTTACCGGATAAGGCGCAGCGGTCGGGCTGAACG
GGGGGTTCGTGCACACAGCCCAGCTTGGAGCGAACGACCTACACCGAACTGAGATACCTACAGCGTGAGC
TATGAGAAAGCGCCACGCTTCCCGAAGGGAGAAAGGCGGACAGGTATCCGGTAAGCGGCAGGGTCGGAAC
AGGAGAGCGCACGAGGGAGCTTCCAGGGGGAAACGCCTGGTATCTTTATAGTCCTGTCGGGTTTCGCCAC
CTCTGACTTGAGCGTCGATTTTTGTGATGCTCGTCAGGGGGGCGGAGCCTATGGAAAAACGCCAGCAACG
CGGCCTTTTTACGGTTCCTGGCCTTTTGCTGGCCTTTTGCTCACATGTTCTTTCCTGCGTTATCCCCTGA
TTCTGTGGATAACCGTATTACCGCCTTTGAGTGAGCTGATACCGCTCGCCGCAGCCGAACGACCGAGCGC
AGCGAGTCAGTGAGCGAGGAAGCGGAAGAGCGCCCAATACGCAAACCGCCTCTCCCCGCGCGTTGGCCGA
TTCATTAATGCAGCTGGCACGACAGGTTTCCCGACTGGAAAGCGGGCAGTGAGCGCAACGCAATTAATGT
GAGTTACCTCACTCATTAGGCACCCCAGGCTTTACACTTTATGCTTCCGGCTCCTATGTTGTGTGGAATT
GTGAGCGGATAACAATTTCACACAGGAAACAGCTATGACCATGATTACGCCAAGCGCGCAATTAACCCTC
ACTAAAGGGAACAAAAGCTGGAGCTCCACCGCGGTGGCGGCCGCTCTAGAACTAGTGGATCTTTTGAAAG
ATGATACTCTTTATTGCAGCCAGTTATATAAGATCTTTTGAAAGATGATACTCTTTATTGCATGCCAGTT
ATATAAGATCCCCCGGGCTGCAGGAATTCGATATCAAGCTTATCGATACCGTCGACCAATTCGACAGGTT
ATCAGCAACAACACAGTCATATCCATTCTCAATTAGCTCTACCACAGTGTGTGAACCAATGTATCCAGCA
CCACCTGTAACCAAAACAATTTTAGAAGTACTTTCACTTTGTAACTGAGCTGTCATTTATATTGAATTTT
CAAAAATTCTTACTTTTTTTTTGGATGGACGCAAAGAAGTTTAATAATCATATTACATGGCATTACCACC
ATATACATATCCATATACATATCCATATCTAATCTTACTTATATGTTGTGGAAATGTAAAGAGCCCCATT
ATCTTAGCCTAAAAAAACCTTCTCTTTGGAACTTTCAGTAATACGCTTAACTGCTCATTGCTATATTGAA
GTACGGATTAGAAGCCGCCGAGCGGGTGACAGCCCTCCGAAGGAAGACTCTCCTCCGTGCGTCCTCGTCT
TCACCGGTCGCGTTCCTGAAACGCAGATGTGCCTCGCGCCGCACTGCTCCGAACAATAAAGATTCTACAA
TACTAGCTTTTATGGTTATGAAGAGGAAAAATTGGCAGTAACCTGGCCCCACAAACCTTCAAATGAACGA
ATCAAATTAACAACCATAGGATGATAATGCGATTAGTTTTTTAGCCTTATTTCTGGGGTAATTAATCAGC
GAAGCGATGATTTTTGATCTATTAACAGATATATAAATGCAAAAACTGCATAACCACTTTAACTAATACT
TTCAACATTTTCGGTTTGTATTACTTCTTATTCAAATGTAATAAAAGTATCAACAAAAAATTGTTAATAT
ACCTCTATACTTTAACGTCAAGGAGAAAAAACCCCGGATCCGTACTTCCAATCCAATATTGGAAGTGGAT
AACTCTCGAGGATCGTAATGACTAGATTATATAATCAGAAATAGCCTTTGGTGATCACTTCCATTTTAGT
CAGCATAATAGAAAGTTTAATTACGCGCTTTTTTACATTCCGACAAAGATCTGCCCGAGAAAATTCTTCG
AGAAGACAACAACAACAAAAAAAATAAAGCCTGGGCGAAAAACATCGTGCGTTTACATAATATCTTGAAA
AGCAAACAGATATATAAACCGCTATTGAAATTACCTTTTTAAGTATTCGCCTAGAAGCCTTGTTTCAAGT
AGCATCAACAACAGGTGTTAGGTTAAACTGCTTTGACTTTTTGTTCTTTAACGAATATCATTAAAAAAAA
AGGACATCTATAAAGAACGCGTAATTCCTGCAGC
[90 nt withheld, positions 3605-3694]
A
[49 nt withheld, positions 3696-3744]
CCTTTGACGTTGGAGTCCACGTTCTTT
[37 nt withheld, positions 3772-3808]
ACCCTATCTCGGTCTATTCTTTTGATTTATAAGGGATTTTGCCGATTTCGGCCTATTGGTTAAAAAATGA
GCTGATTTAACAAAAATTTAACGCGAATTTTAACAAATTATTAACGTTTACAATTTCCTGATGCGGTATT
TTCTCCTTACGCATCTGTGCGGTATTTCACACCGCATAGATCGGCAAGTGCACAAACAATACTTAAATAA
ATACTACTCAGTAATAACCTATTTCTTAGCATTTTTGACGAAATTTGCTATTTTGTTAGAGTCTTTTACA
CCATTTGTCTCCACACCTCCGCTTACATCAACACCAATAACGCCATTTAATCTAAGCGCATCACCAACAT
TTTCTGGCGTCAGTCCACCAGCTAACATAAAATGTAAGCTTTCGGGGCTCTCTTGCCTTCCAACCCAGTC
AGAAATCGAGTTCCAATCCAAAAGTTCACCTGTCCCACCTGCTTCTGAATCAAACAAGGGAATAAACGAA
TGAGGTTTCTGTGAAGCTGCACTGAGTAGTATGTTGCAGTCTTTTGGAAATACGAGTCTTTTAATAACTG
GCAAACCGAGGAACTCTTGGTATTCTTGCCACGACTCATCTCCATGCAGTTGGACGATATCAATGCCGTA
ATCATTGACCAGAGCCAAAACATCCTCCTTAGGTTGATTACGAAACACGCCAACCAAGTATTTCGGAGTG
CCTGAACTATTTTTATATGCTTTTACAAGACTTGAAATTTTCCTTGCAATAACCGGGTCAATTGTTCTCT
TTCTATTGGGCACACATATAATACCCAGCAAGTCAGCATCGGAATCTAGAGCACATTCTGCGGCCTCTGT
GCTCTGCAAGCCGCAAACTTTCACCAATGGACCAGAACTACCTGTGAAATTAATAACAGACATACTCCAA
GCTGCCTTTGTGTGCTTAATCACGTATACTCACGTGCTCAATAGTCACCAATGCCCTCCCTCTTGGCCCT
CTCCTTTTCTTTTTTCGACCGAATTAATTCTTAATCGGCAAAAAAAGAAAAGCTCCGGATCAAGATTGTA
CGTAAGGTGACAAGCTATTTTTCAATAAAGAATATCTTCCACTACTGCCATCTGGCGTCATAACTGCAAA
GTACACATATATTACGATGCTGTCTATTAAATGCTTCCTATATTATATATATAGTAATGTCGTTTATGGT
GCACTCTCAGTACAATCTGCTCTGATGCCGCATAGTTAAGCCAGCCCCGACACCCGCCAACACCCGCTGA
CGCGCCCTGACGGGCTTGTCTGCTCCCGGCATCCGCTTACAGACAAGCTGTGACCGTCTCCGGGAGCTGC
ATGTGTCAGAGGTTTTCACCGTCATCACCGAAACGCGCGAGACGAAAGGGCCTCGTGATACGCCTATTTT
TATAGGTTAATGTCATGATAATAATGGTTTCTTAGTATGATCCAATATCAAAGGAAATGATAGCATTGAA
GGATGAGACTAATCCAATTGAGGAGTGGCAGCATATAGAACAGCTAAAGGGTAGTGCTGAAGGAAGCATA
CGATACCCCGCATGGAATGGGATAATATCACAGGAGGTACTAGACTACCTTTCATCCTACATAAATAGAC
GCATATAAGTACGCATTTAAGCATAAACACGCACTATGCCGTTCTTCTCATGTATATATATATACAGGCA
ACACGCAGATATAGGTGCGACGTGAACAGTGAGCTGTATGTGCGCAGCTCGCGTTGCATTTTCGGAAGCG
CTCGTTTTCGGAAACGCTTTGAAGTTCCTATTCCGAAGTTCCTATTCTCTAGAAAGTATAGGAACTTCAG
AGCGCTTTTGAAAACCAAAAGCGCTCTGAAGACGCACTTTCAAAAAACCAAAAACGCACCGGACTGTAAC
GAGCTACTAAAATAATGCGAATACCGCTTCCACAAACATTGCTCAAAAGTATCTCTTTGCTATATATCTC
TGTGCTATATCCCTATATAACCTACCCATCCACCTTTCGCTCCTTGAACTTGCATCTAAACTCGACCTCT
ACATTTTTTATGTTTATCTCTAGTATTACTCTTTAGACAAAAAAATTGTAGTAAGAACTATTCATAGAGT
GAATCGAAAACAATACGAAAATGTAAACATTTCCTATACGTAGTATATAGAGACAAAATAGAAGAAACCG
TTCATAATTTTCTGACCAATGAAGAATCATCAACGCTATCACTTTCTGTTCACAAAGTATGCGCAATCCA
CATCGGTATAGAATATAATCGGGGATGCCTTTATCTTGAAAAAATGCACCCGCAGCTTCGCTAGTAATCA
GTAAACGCGGGAAGTGGAGTCAGGCTTTTTTTATGGAAGAGAAAATAGACACCAAAGTAGCCTTCTTCTA
ACCTTAACGGACCTACAGTGCAAAAAGTTATCAAGAGACTGCATTATAGAGCGCACAAAGGAGAAAAAAA
GTAATCTAAGATGCTTTGTTAGAAAAATAGCGCTCTCGGGATGCATTTTTGTAGAACAAAAAAGAAGTAT
AGATTCTTTGTTGGTAAAATAGCGCTCTCGCGTTGCATTTCTGTTCTGTAAAAATGCAGCTCAGATTCTT
TGTTTGAAAAATTAGCGCTCTCGCGTTGCATTTTTGTTTTACAAAAATGAAGCACAGATTCTTCGTTGGT
AAAATAGCGCTTTCGCGTTGCATTTCTGTTCTGTAAAAATGCAGCTCAGATTCTTTGTTTGAAAAATTAG
CGCTCTCGCGTTGCATTTTTGTTCTACAAAATGAAGCACAGATGCTTCGTTCAGGTGGCACTTTT
