>Addgene plasmid #48303 | Gal1/10 Trp S. cerevisiae expression vector (12TRP-U) | addgene partial sequence | sequence record 71765 | pRSII-F1 5'-CGGCATCAGAGCAGATTGTAC-3'
ACAGCATCGTAATATATGTGTACTTTGCAGTTATGACGCCAGATGGCAGTAGTGGAAGATATTCTTTATT
GAAAAATAGCTTGTCACCTTACGTACAATCTTGATCCGGAGCTTTTCTTTTTTTGCCGATTAAGAATTAA
TTCGGTCGAAAAAAGAAAAGGAGAGGGCCAAGAGGGAGGGCATTGGTGACTATTGAGCACGTGAGTATAC
GTGATTAAGCACACAAAGGCAGCTTGGAGTATGTCTGTTATTAATTTCACAGGTAGTTCTGGTCCATTGG
TGAAAGTTTGCGGCTTGCAGAGCACAGAGGCCGCAGAATGTGCTCTAGATTCCGATGCTGACTTGCTGGG
TATTATATGTGTGCCCAATAGAAAGAGAACAATTGACCCGGTTATTGCAAGGAAAATTTCAAGTCTTGTA
AAAGCATATAAAAATAGTTCAGGCACTCCGAAATACTTGGTTGGCGTGTTTCGTAATCAACCTAAGGAGG
ATGTTTTGGCTCTGGTCAATGATTACGGCATTGATATCGTCCAACTGCATGGAGATGAGTCGTGGCAAGA
ATACCAAGAGTTCCTCGGTTTGCCAGTTATTAAAAGACTCGTATTTCCAAAAGACTGCAACATACTACTC
AGTGCAGCTTCACAGAAACCTCATTCGTTTATTCCCTTGTTTGATTCAGAAGCAGGTGGGACAGGTGAAC
TTTTGGATTGGAACTCGATTTCTGACTGGGTTGGAAGGCAAGAGAGCCCCGAAAGCTTACATTTTATGTT
AGCTGGTGGACTGACGCCAGAAAATGTTGGTGATGCGCTTAGATTAAATGGCGTTATTGGTGTTGATGTA
AGCGGAGGTGTGGAGACAAATGGTGTAAAAGACTCTAACAAAATAGCAAATTTCGTCAAAAATGCTAAGA
AATAGGTTATTACTGAGTAGTATTTATTTAAGTATTGTTTGTGCACTTGCCGATCTATGCGGTGTGAAAT
ACCGCACAGATGCGTAAGGAGAAAATACCGCATCAGGAAATTGTAAACGTTAATAATTTG
