>Addgene plasmid #48303 | Gal1/10 Trp S. cerevisiae expression vector (12TRP-U) | addgene partial sequence | sequence record 71766 | pGEX3
CGAAACGCGCGAGACGAAAGGGCCTCGTGATACGCCTATTTTTATAGGTTAATGTCATGATAATAATGGT
TTCTTAGTATGATCCAATATCAAAGGAAATGATAGCATTGAAGGATGAGACTAATCCAATTGAGGAGTGG
CAGCATATAGAACAGCTAAAGGGTAGTGCTGAAGGAAGCATACGATACCCCGCATGGAATGGGATAATAT
CACAGGAGGTACTAGACTACCTTTCATCCTACATAAATAGACGCATATAAGTACGCATTTAAGCATAAAC
ACGCACTATGCCGTTCTTCTCATGTATATATATATACAGGCAACACGCAGATATAGGTGCGACGTGAACA
GTGAGCTGTATGTGCGCAGCTCGCGTTGCATTTTCGGAAGCGCTCGTTTTCGGAAACGCTTTGAAGTTCC
TATTCCGAAGTTCCTATTCTCTAGAAAGTATAGGAACTTCAGAGCGCTTTTGAAAACCAAAAGCGCTCTG
AAGACGCACTTTCAAAAAACCAAAAACGCACCGGACTGTAACGAGCTACTAAAATAATGCGAATACCGCT
TCCACAAACATTGCTCAAAAGTATCTCTTTGCTATATATCTCTGTGCTATATCCCTATATAACCTACCCA
TCCACCTTTCGCTCCTTGAACTTGCATCTAAACTCGACCTCTACATTTTTTATGTTTATCTCTAGTATTA
CTCTTTAGACAAAAAAATTGTAGTAAGAACTATTCATAGAGTGAATCGAAAACAATACGAAAATGTAAAC
ATTTCCTATACGTAGTATATAGAGACAAAATAGAAGAAACCGTTCATAATTTTCTGACCAATGAAGAATC
ATCAACGCTATCACTTTCTGTTCACAAAGTATGCGCAATCCACATCGGTATAGAATATAATCGGGGATGC
CTTTATCTTGAAAAAATGCACCCGCAGCTTCGCTAGTAATCAGTAAACGCGGGAAGTGGAGTCAGGCTTT
TTTTATGGAAGAGAAAATAGACACCAAAGTAGCCTTCTTCTAACCTTAACGGACCTACAGTGCAAAAAGT
TATCAAGAGACTGCATTATAGAGCGCACAAAGGAGAAAAAAAGTAATCTAAGATGCTTTGTTAGAAAAAT
AGCGCTCTCGGGATGCATTTTTGTAGAACAAAAAAGAAGT
