>Addgene plasmid #48303 | Gal1/10 Trp S. cerevisiae expression vector (12TRP-U) | addgene partial sequence | sequence record 71767 | Gal1ProF2 5'-CGAAGCGATGATTTTTGATC-3'
TAAATGCAAAAACTGCATAACCACTTTAACTAATACTTTCAACATTTTCGGTTTGTATTACTTCTTATTC
AAATGTAATAAAAGTATCAACAAAAAATTGTTAATATACCTCTATACTTTAACGTCAAGGAGAAAAAACC
CCGGATCCGTACTTCCAATCCAATATTGGAAGTGGATAACTCTCGAGGATCGTAATGACTAGATTATATA
ATCAGAAATAGCCTTTGGTGATCACTTCCATTTTAGTCAGCATAATAGAAAGTTTAATTACGCGCTTTTT
TACATTCCGACAAAGATCTGCCCGAGAAAATTCTTCGAGAAGACAACAACAACAAAAAAAATAAAGCCTG
GGCGAAAAACATCGTGCGTTTACATAATATCTTGAAAAGCAAACAGATATATAAACCGCTATTGAAATTA
CCTTTTTAAGTATTCGCCTAGAAGCCTTGTTTCAAGTAGCATCAACAACAGGTGTTAGGTTAAACTGCTT
TGACTTTTTGTTCTTTAACGAATATCATTAAAAAAAAAGGACATCTATAAAGAACGCGTAATTCCTGCAG
C
[90 nt withheld, positions 562-651]
A
[49 nt withheld, positions 653-701]
CCTTTGACGTTGGAGTCCACGTTCTTT
[37 nt withheld, positions 729-765]
ACCCTATCTCGGTCTATTCTTTTGATTTATAAGGGATTTTGCCGATTTCGGCCTATTGGTTAAAAAATGA
GCTGATTTAACAAAAATTTAACGCGAATTTTAACAAATTATTAACGTTTACAATTTCCTGATGCGGTATT
TTCTCCTTACGCATCTGTGCGGTATTTCACACCGCATAGATCGGCAAGTGCACAAACAATACTTAAATAA
ATACTACTCAGTAATAACCTATTTCTTAGCATTTTTGACGAAATTTGCTATTTTGTTAGAGTCTTTTACA
CCATTTGTCTCCACACCTCCGCTTACATCAACACCAATAACGCC
