>Addgene plasmid #48303 | Gal1/10 Trp S. cerevisiae expression vector (12TRP-U) | addgene partial sequence | sequence record 71768 | M13_pUC_rev
TGACCATGATTACGCCAAGCGCGCAATTAACCCTCACTAAAGGGAACAAAAGCTGGAGCTCCACCGCGGT
GGCGGCCGCTCTAGAACTAGTGGATCTTTTGAAAGATGATACTCTTTATTGCAGCCAGTTATATAAGATC
TTTTGAAAGATGATACTCTTTATTGCATGCCAGTTATATAAGATCCCCCGGGCTGCAGGAATTCGATATC
AAGCTTATCGATACCGTCGACCAATTCGACAGGTTATCAGCAACAACACAGTCATATCCATTCTCAATTA
GCTCTACCACAGTGTGTGAACCAATGTATCCAGCACCACCTGTAACCAAAACAATTTTAGAAGTACTTTC
ACTTTGTAACTGAGCTGTCATTTATATTGAATTTTCAAAAATTCTTACTTTTTTTTTGGATGGACGCAAA
GAAGTTTAATAATCATATTACATGGCATTACCACCATATACATATCCATATACATATCCATATCTAATCT
TACTTATATGTTGTGGAAATGTAAAGAGCCCCATTATCTTAGCCTAAAAAAACCTTCTCTTTGGAACTTT
CAGTAATACGCTTAACTGCTCATTGCTATATTGAAGTACGGATTAGAAGCCGCCGAGCGGGTGACAGCCC
TCCGAAGGAAGACTCTCCTCCGTGCGTCCTCGTCTTCACCGGTCGCGTTCCTGAAACGCAGATGTGCCTC
GCGCCGCACTGCTCCGAACAATAAAGATTCTACAATACTAGCTTTTATGGTTATGAAGAGGAAAAATTGG
CAGTAACCTGGCCCCACAAACCTTCAAATGAACGAATCAAATTAACAACCATAGGATGATAATGCGATTA
GTTTTTTAGCCTTATTTCTGGGGTAATTAATCAGCGAAGCGATGATTTTTGATCTATTAACAGATATATA
AATGCAAAAACTGCATAACCACTTTAACTAATACTTTCAACATTTTCGGTTTGTATTACTTCTTATTCAA
ATGTAATAAAAGTATCAACAAAAAATTGTTAATATACCTCTATACTTTAACGTCAAGGAGAAAAAACCCC
GGATCCGTACTTCCAATCCAATATTGGAAG
